Addgene plasmid #194355: pAAV-CMV-H2B-3xFLAG-2A-G(N2c)
Purpose: AAV constitutively expressing nuclear FLAG and Rabies Glycoprotein (G) of CVS-N2c strain
Depositing lab: Marco Tripodi. Depositing organization: MRC Laboratory of Molecular Biology. Publication: Combining long-term circuit mapping and network transcriptomics with SiR-N2c. Lee H, Ciabatti E, Gonzalez-Rueda A, Williams E, Nugent F, Mookerjee S, Morgese F, Tripodi M. Nat Methods. 2023 Apr;20(4):580-589. doi: 10.1038/s41592-023-01787-1. Epub 2023 Mar 2. PubMed 36864202.
Backbone
  Vector backbone: pAAV
  Vector type: AAV
Growth in bacteria
  Bacterial resistance: Ampicillin, 100 μg/mL
  Growth temperature: 30°C
  Growth strain: NEB Stable
  Copy number: Unknown
Gene/Insert 1
  Gene/Insert name: H2B-3xFLAG
  Tag / fusion protein: FLAG
Gene/Insert 2
  Gene/Insert name: Rabies CVS-N2c glycoprotein (G)
Terms and licenses: Academic/Nonprofit Terms; Industry Terms: Not Available to Industry
How to cite: pAAV-CMV-H2B-3xFLAG-2A-G(N2c) was a gift from Marco Tripodi (Addgene plasmid # 194355 ; http://n2t.net/addgene:194355 ; RRID:Addgene_194355)
