[The description below was written by a language model from this plasmid's Addgene catalogue record and pLannotate feature annotations shown in this document.]
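Description:
pAAV-CMV-H2B-3xFLAG-2A-G(N2c) is an adeno-associated virus transfer plasmid built on a pAAV backbone. It constitutively co-expresses a nuclear epitope marker and the rabies virus glycoprotein of the CVS-N2c strain. In bacteria it is maintained by a high-copy ColE1/pUC-type origin and selected with ampicillin through the β-lactamase gene. An f1 phage origin is also present in the backbone. The expression cassette sits between AAV2 inverted terminal repeats, which are the cis elements needed for replication and packaging of the cassette into AAV particles. The annotation finds a complete ITR on the downstream side but only short ITR fragments upstream, which may reflect a truncated repeat or the difficulty of sequencing these structured regions. The record does not resolve this.

Transcription is driven by the human CMV immediate-early enhancer and promoter, followed by a chimeric intron region containing CMV intron A and human β-globin intron fragments. The single open reading frame encodes human histone H2B fused to a 3xFLAG tag, then a P2A peptide, then the rabies G coding sequence. Ribosomal skipping at the P2A yields two separate proteins from one transcript: chromatin-bound H2B-3xFLAG, which labels the nuclei of transduced cells, and the glycoprotein. A WPRE enhances transcript stability and expression, and a bovine growth hormone polyadenylation signal terminates the message.

In the context of the associated work on circuit mapping with an N2c-based rabies vector, the construct serves as a helper AAV. It supplies G in trans so that glycoprotein-deleted rabies can spread transsynaptically from starter neurons. The FLAG-tagged nuclei allow those cells to be identified.
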