Features (pLannotate 1.2.2; 21 found; start..end, strand, type, name):
      1..589     +  rep_origin     ori: high-copy-number ColE1/pMB1/pBR322/pUC origin of replication
    662..689     +  repeat_region  AAV2 ITR (fragment): inverted terminal repeat of adeno-associated virus serotype 2 inverted
    718..745     +  repeat_region  AAV2 ITR (fragment): inverted terminal repeat of adeno-associated virus serotype 2 inverted
    856..1159    +  enhancer       CMV enhancer: human cytomegalovirus immediate early enhancer
   1160..1363    +  promoter       CMV promoter: human cytomegalovirus (CMV) immediate early promoter
   1512..1539    +  intron         CMV intron (fragment): modified intron A from human cytomegalovirus (CMV)
   1544..1890    +  intron         β-globin intron (fragment): internally truncated intron from human β-globin
   1894..1941    +  CDS            HBB (fragment): HBB_COLGU - Experimental evidence at transcript level: Swiss-Prot protein existence level 2. Involved in oxygen transport from the lung to the various peripheral tissues. From Colobus guereza (Mantled guereza) (Eastern black-and-white colobus monkey).
   1991..2368    +  CDS            H2B (sequence partly withheld): human histone H2B; HIST1H2BJ
   2453..2518    +  CDS            3xFLAG: three tandem FLAG® epitope tags, followed by an enterokinase cleavage site
   2528..2584    +  CDS            P2A: 2A peptide from porcine teschovirus-1 polyprotein Eukaryotic ribosomes fail to insert a peptide bond between the Gly and Pro residues, yielding separate polypeptides.
   2585..4156    +  CDS            G: GLYCO_RABVR - Experimental evidence at protein level: Swiss-Prot protein existence level 1. Attaches the virus to host cellular receptor, inducing endocytosis of the virion. In the endosome, the acidic pH induces conformational changes in the glycoprotein trimer, which trigger fusion between virus and cell membrane. There is convincing in vitro evidence that the muscular form of the nicotinic acetylcholine receptor (nAChR), the neuronal cell adhesion molecule (NCAM), and the p75 neurotrophin receptor (p75NTR) bind glycoprotein and thereby facilitate rabies virus entry into cells (By similarity
   4163..4725    +  misc_feature   WPRE: woodchuck hepatitis virus posttranscriptional regulatory element
   4766..4973    +  polyA_signal   bGH poly(A) signal: bovine growth hormone polyadenylation signal
   4996..5136    +  repeat_region  AAV2 ITR: inverted terminal repeat of adeno-associated virus serotype 2 inverted
   5141..5192    -  misc_feature   bom (fragment): basis of mobility region from pBR322
   5211..5666    +  rep_origin     f1 ori (sequence partly withheld): f1 bacteriophage origin of replication; arrow indicates direction of (+) strand synthesis
   5667..5716    -  misc_feature   bom (fragment): basis of mobility region from pBR322
   5818..5853    -  CDS            rop (fragment): Rop protein, which maintains plasmids at low copy number; rop
   5948..6052    +  promoter       AmpR promoter: bla
   6053..6913    +  CDS            AmpR: β-lactamase; bla; confers resistance to ampicillin, carbenicillin, and related antibiotics
>Addgene plasmid #194355 | pAAV-CMV-H2B-3xFLAG-2A-G(N2c) | addgene full sequence | sequence record 391644 | Addgene NGS Result
TTGAGATCCTTTTTTTCTGCGCGTAATCTGCTGCTTGCAAACAAAAAAACCACCGCTACCAGCGGTGGTT
TGTTTGCCGGATCAAGAGCTACCAACTCTTTTTCCGAAGGTAACTGGCTTCAGCAGAGCGCAGATACCAA
ATACTGTTCTTCTAGTGTAGCCGTAGTTAGGCCACCACTTCAAGAACTCTGTAGCACCGCCTACATACCT
CGCTCTGCTAATCCTGTTACCAGTGGCTGCTGCCAGTGGCGATAAGTCGTGTCTTACCGGGTTGGACTCA
AGACGATAGTTACCGGATAAGGCGCAGCGGTCGGGCTGAACGGGGGGTTCGTGCACACAGCCCAGCTTGG
AGCGAACGACCTACACCGAACTGAGATACCTACAGCGTGAGCTATGAGAAAGCGCCACGCTTCCCGAAGG
GAGAAAGGCGGACAGGTATCCGGTAAGCGGCAGGGTCGGAACAGGAGAGCGCACGAGGGAGCTTCCAGGG
GGAAACGCCTGGTATCTTTATAGTCCTGTCGGGTTTCGCCACCTCTGACTTGAGCGTCGATTTTTGTGAT
GCTCGTCAGGGGGGCGGAGCCTATGGAAAAACGCCAGCAACGCGGCCTTTTTACGGTTCCTGGCCTTTTG
CTGGCCTTTTGCTCACATGTCCTGCAGGCAGCTGCGCGCTCGCTCGCTCACTGAGGCCGCCCGGGCGTCG
GGCGACCTTTGGTCGCCCGGCCTCAGTGAGCGAGCGAGCGCGCAGAGAGGGAGTGGCCAACTCCATCACT
AGGGGTTCCTGCGGCCGCACGCGTCTAGTTATTAATAGTAATCAATTACGGGGTCATTAGTTCATAGCCC
ATATATGGAGTTCCGCGTTACATAACTTACGGTAAATGGCCCGCCTGGCTGACCGCCCAACGACCCCCGC
CCATTGACGTCAATAATGACGTATGTTCCCATAGTAACGCCAATAGGGACTTTCCATTGACGTCAATGGG
TGGAGTATTTACGGTAAACTGCCCACTTGGCAGTACATCAAGTGTATCATATGCCAAGTACGCCCCCTAT
TGACGTCAATGACGGTAAATGGCCCGCCTGGCATTATGCCCAGTACATGACCTTATGGGACTTTCCTACT
TGGCAGTACATCTACGTATTAGTCATCGCTATTACCATGGTGATGCGGTTTTGGCAGTACATCAATGGGC
GTGGATAGCGGTTTGACTCACGGGGATTTCCAAGTCTCCACCCCATTGACGTCAATGGGAGTTTGTTTTG
GCACCAAAATCAACGGGACTTTCCAAAATGTCGTAACAACTCCGCCCCATTGACGCAAATGGGCGGTAGG
CGTGTACGGTGGGAGGTCTATATAAGCAGAGCTCGTTTAGTGAACCGTCAGATCGCCTGGAGACGCCATC
CACGCTGTTTTGACCTCCATAGAAGACACCGGGACCGATCCAGCCTCCGCGGATTCGAATCCCGGCCGGG
AACGGTGCATTGGAACGCGGATTCCCCGTGCCAAGAGTGACGTAAGTACCGCCTATAGAGTCTATAGGCC
CACAAAAAATGCTTTCTTCTTTTAATATACTTTTTTGTTTATCTTATTTCTAATACTTTCCCTAATCTCT
TTCTTTCAGGGCAATAATGATACAATGTATCATGCCTCTTTGCACCATTCTAAAGAATAACAGTGATAAT
TTCTGGGTTAAGGCAATAGCAATATTTCTGCATATAAATATTTCTGCATATAAATTGTAACTGATGTAAG
AGGTTTCATATTGCTAATAGCAGCTACAATCCAGCTACCATTCTGCTTTTATTTTATGGTTGGGATAAGG
CTGGATTATTCTGAGTCCAAGCTAGGCCCTTTTGCTAATCATGTTCATACCTCTTATCTTCCTCCCACAG
CTCCTGGGCAACGTGCTGGTCTGTGTGCTGGCCCATCACTTTGGCAAAGAATTGGGATTCGAACATCGAT
TGAATTCGGTACCCTTCAGGTCGACCCACCATGCCAGAGCCAGCGAAGTCTGCTCCCGCCCCGAAAAAGG
GCTCCAAGAAGGCGGTGACTAAGGCGCAGAAGAAAGGCGGCAAGAAG
[291 nt withheld, positions 2078-2368]
GGATCTGGGGGTGGAGGCTCCGGCGGGGGTGGATCTGGAGGTGGGGGCAGCGGCGGAGGTGGGCTAGCGC
TACCGCGGGCCACCGACTACAAAGACCATGACGGTGATTATAAAGATCATGACATCGACTACAAGGATGA
CGATGACAAGGGATCGGGAGCCACGAACTTCTCTCTGTTAAAGCAAGCAGGAGACGTGGAAGAAAACCCC
GGTCCTATGGTGCCTCAGGTGCTGCTGTTTGTGCTGCTGCTGGGCTTCAGCCTGTGCTTCGGCAAGTTCC
CCATCTACACCATCCCCGACGAGCTGGGCCCTTGGAGCCCTATCGATATCCACCACCTGAGCTGCCCCAA
CAACCTGGTGGTGGAAGATGAGGGCTGCACCAACCTGAGCGAGTTCAGCTACATGGAACTGAAAGTGGGC
TACATCAGCGCCATCAAAGTGAACGGCTTCACCTGTACCGGCGTCGTGACCGAGGCCGAGACATACACCA
ACTTCGTGGGCTACGTGACCACCACCTTCAAGAGAAAGCACTTCAGACCCACCCCCGACGCCTGCAGAGC
CGCCTACAATTGGAAGATGGCCGGCGACCCCAGATACGAGGAAAGCCTGCACAACCCCTACCCCGACTAC
CACTGGCTGAGAACCGTGCGGACCACCAAAGAGAGCCTGATCATCATCAGCCCCAGCGTGACCGACCTGG
ACCCCTACGACAAGAGCCTGCACTCCAGAGTGTTCCCTGGCGGCAAGTGCAGCGGCATCACCGTGTCTAG
CACCTACTGCAGCACCAACCACGACTACACAATCTGGATGCCCGAGAACCCCAGACCCAGAACCCCCTGC
GACATCTTCACCAACAGCAGAGGCAAGAGAGCCAGCAACGGCAACAAGACCTGCGGCTTCGTGGACGAGA
GAGGCCTGTACAAGTCCCTGAAGGGCGCCTGCCGGCTGAAGCTGTGTGGCGTGCTGGGACTGAGACTGAT
GGACGGCACATGGGTGGCCATGCAGACCAGCGACGAGACAAAGTGGTGCCCCCCTGATCAGCTCGTGAAC
CTGCACGACTTCAGATCCGACGAGATCGAGCATCTGGTGGTGGAAGAACTCGTGAAGAAAAGGGAAGAGT
GCCTGGACGCCCTGGAATCCATCATGACCACCAAGAGCGTGTCCTTCAGAAGGCTGAGCCACCTGAGAAA
GCTGGTGCCCGGCTTTGGCAAGGCTTACACCATCTTCAACAAGACACTGATGGAAGCCGACGCCCACTAC
AAGTCTGTGCGGACCTGGAACGAGATCATCCCCAGCAAGGGCTGCCTGAAAGTGGGAGGCAGATGCCACC
CTCACGTGAACGGCGTGTTCTTCAACGGCATCATCCTGGGCCCCGACGACCACGTGCTGATCCCTGAGAT
GCAGAGCAGCCTGCTGCAGCAGCATATGGAACTGCTGGAAAGCAGCGTGATCCCCCTGATGCACCCTCTG
GCCGACCCTAGCACCGTGTTCAAAGAGGGCGACGAGGCTGAGGACTTCGTGGAAGTGCATCTGCCCGACG
TGTACAAGCAGATCAGCGGCGTGGACCTGGGCCTGCCCAACTGGGGCAAATATGTGCTGATGACCGCTGG
CGCCATGATCGGCCTGGTGCTGATCTTCTCCCTGATGACCTGGTGCAGAAGGGCCAACAGACCCGAGAGC
AAGCAGAGAAGCTTCGGCGGCACAGGCGGCAACGTGTCCGTGACAAGCCAGAGCGGCAAAGTGATCCCTA
GCTGGGAGAGCTACAAGAGCGGCGGAGAGATCAGACTGTGATGATGAAAGCTTGCCTGGTATTCTTAACT
ATGTTGCTCCTTTTACGCTATGTGGATACGCTGCTTTAATGCCTTTGTATCATGCTATTGCTTCCCGTAT
GGCTTTCATTTTCTCCTCCTTGTATAAATCCTGGTTGCTGTCTCTTTATGAGGAGTTGTGGCCCGTTGTC
AGGCAACGTGGCGTGGTGTGCACTGTGTTTGCTGACGCAACCCCCACTGGTTGGGGCATTGCCACCACCT
GTCAGCTCCTTTCCGGGACTTTCGCTTTCCCCCTCCCTATTGCCACGGCGGAACTCATCGCCGCCTGCCT
TGCCCGCTGCTGGACAGGGGCTCGGCTGTTGGGCACTGACAATTCCGTGGTGTTGTCGGGGAAATCATCG
TCCTTTCCTTGGCTGCTCGCCTATGTTGCCACCTGGATTCTGCGCGGGACGTCCTTCTGCTACGTCCCTT
CGGCCCTCAATCCAGCGGACCTTCCTTCCCGCGGCCTGCTGCCGGCTCTGCGGCCTCTTCCGCGTCTTCG
CCTTCGCCCTCAGACGAGTCGGATCTCCCTTTGGGCCGCCTCCCCGCATCGATACCGAGCGCTGCTCGAG
AGATCGATCTGCCTCGACTGTGCCTTCTAGTTGCCAGCCATCTGTTGTTTGCCCCTCCCCCGTGCCTTCC
TTGACCCTGGAAGGTGCCACTCCCACTGTCCTTTCCTAATAAAATGAGGAAATTGCATCGCATTGTCTGA
GTAGGTGTCATTCTATTCTGGGGGGTGGGGTGGGGCAGGACAGCAAGGGGGAGGATTGGGAAGACAATAG
CAGGCATGCTGGGGACACGTGCGGACCGAGCGGCCGCAGGAACCCCTAGTGATGGAGTTGGCCACTCCCT
CTCTGCGCGCTCGCTCGCTCACTGAGGCCGGGCGACCAAAGGTCGCCCGACGCCCGGGCTTTGCCCGGGC
GGCCTCAGTGAGCGAGCGAGCGCGCAGCTGCCTGCAGGGGCGCCTGATGCGGTATTTTCTCCTTACGCAT
CTGTGCGGTATTTCACACCGCATA
[95 nt withheld, positions 5193-5287]
T
[46 nt withheld, positions 5289-5334]
C
[141 nt withheld, positions 5336-5476]
CCTTTGACGTTGGAGTCCACGTTCTTT
[37 nt withheld, positions 5504-5540]
ACTCTATCTCGGGCTATTCTTTTGATTTATAAGGGATTTTGCCGATTTCGGTCTATTGGTTAAAAAATGA
GCTGATTTAACAAAAATTTAACGCGAATTTTAACAAAATATTAACGTTTACAATTTTATGGTGCACTCTC
AGTACAATCTGCTCTGATGCCGCATAGTTAAGCCAGCCCCGACACCCGCCAACACCCGCTGACGCGCCCT
GACGGGCTTGTCTGCTCCCGGCATCCGCTTACAGACAAGCTGTGACCGTCTCCGGGAGCTGCATGTGTCA
GAGGTTTTCACCGTCATCACCGAAACGCGCGAGACGAAAGGGCCTCGTGATACGCCTATTTTTATAGGTT
AATGTCATGATAATAATGGTTTCTTAGACGTCAGGTGGCACTTTTCGGGGAAATGTGCGCGGAACCCCTA
TTTGTTTATTTTTCTAAATACATTCAAATATGTATCCGCTCATGAGACAATAACCCTGATAAATGCTTCA
ATAATATTGAAAAAGGAAGAGTATGAGTATTCAACATTTCCGTGTCGCCCTTATTCCCTTTTTTGCGGCA
TTTTGCCTTCCTGTTTTTGCTCACCCAGAAACGCTGGTGAAAGTAAAAGATGCTGAAGATCAGTTGGGTG
CACGAGTGGGTTACATCGAACTGGATCTCAACAGCGGTAAGATCCTTGAGAGTTTTCGCCCCGAAGAACG
TTTTCCAATGATGAGCACTTTTAAAGTTCTGCTATGTGGCGCGGTATTATCCCGTATTGACGCCGGGCAA
GAGCAACTCGGTCGCCGCATACACTATTCTCAGAATGACTTGGTTGAGTACTCACCAGTCACAGAAAAGC
ATCTTACGGATGGCATGACAGTAAGAGAATTATGCAGTGCTGCCATAACCATGAGTGATAACACTGCGGC
CAACTTACTTCTGACAACGATCGGAGGACCGAAGGAGCTAACCGCTTTTTTGCACAACATGGGGGATCAT
GTAACTCGCCTTGATCGTTGGGAACCGGAGCTGAATGAAGCCATACCAAACGACGAGCGTGACACCACGA
TGCCTGTAGCAATGGCAACAACGTTGCGCAAACTATTAACTGGCGAACTACTTACTCTAGCTTCCCGGCA
ACAATTAATAGACTGGATGGAGGCGGATAAAGTTGCAGGACCACTTCTGCGCTCGGCCCTTCCGGCTGGC
TGGTTTATTGCTGATAAATCTGGAGCCGGTGAGCGTGGGTCTCGCGGTATCATTGCAGCACTGGGGCCAG
ATGGTAAGCCCTCCCGTATCGTAGTTATCTACACGACGGGGAGTCAGGCAACTATGGATGAACGAAATAG
ACAGATCGCTGAGATAGGTGCCTCACTGATTAAGCATTGGTAACTGTCAGACCAAGTTTACTCATATATA
CTTTAGATTGATTTAAAACTTCATTTTTAATTTAAAAGGATCTAGGTGAAGATCCTTTTTGATAATCTCA
TGACCAAAATCCCTTAACGTGAGTTTTCGTTCCACTGAGCGTCAGACCCCGTAGAAAAGATCAAAGGATC
TTC
